Addgene plasmid #141969: TFORF2208
Purpose: Lentiviral vector for overexpressing transcription factor ORFs with unique 24-bp barcodes. Barcodes facilitate identification of transcription factors in pooled screens.
Depositing lab: Feng Zhang. Depositing organization: Broad Institute. Publication: A transcription factor atlas of directed differentiation. Joung J, Ma S, Tay T, Geiger-Schuller KR, Kirchgatterer PC, Verdine VK, Guo B, Arias-Garcia MA, Allen WE, Singh A, Kuksenko O, Abudayyeh OO, Gootenberg JS, Fu Z, Macrae RK, Buenrostro JD, Regev A, Zhang F. Cell. 2023 Jan 5;186(1):209-229.e26. doi: 10.1016/j.cell.2022.11.026. PubMed 36608654.
Backbone
  Vector backbone: pLX_TRC317
  Backbone manufacturer: Broad Institute Genetic Perturbation Platform
  Backbone size w/o insert (bp): 8264
  Vector type: Mammalian Expression, Lentiviral
  Selectable markers: Puromycin
Growth in bacteria
  Bacterial resistance: Ampicillin, 100 μg/mL
  Growth temperature: 37°C
  Growth strain: NEB Stable
  Copy number: High Copy
Gene/Insert
  Gene/Insert name: CREB3L2
  Species: H. sapiens (human)
  Insert size (bp): 848
  Entrez Gene: CREB3L2 (a.k.a. BBF2H7)
  Promoter: EF1a
  Cloning method: Unknown
  Sequencing primers: 5′ GGGTGGAGACTGAAGTTAGGCCAG; 3′ CACATAGCGTAAAAGGAGCAACATAG
Terms and licenses: Academic/Nonprofit Terms; Industry Terms: Not Available to Industry
Depositor comments: NM_001253775,ENST00000452463 . The transcription factor ORF portion of this plasmid was synthesized by Genewiz. Please test multiple small colonies in case of plasmid recombination. To make this collection available in a timely manner, a portion of this collection was not fully sequenced by Addgene. If an Addgene verified full plasmid sequence is not available, please contact us prior to placing an order to request the full sequence.
How to cite: TFORF2208 was a gift from Feng Zhang (Addgene plasmid # 141969 ; http://n2t.net/addgene:141969 ; RRID:Addgene_141969)
