[The description below was written by a language model from this plasmid's Addgene catalogue record and pLannotate feature annotations shown in this document.]
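Description:
TFORF2208 is a third-generation-style, self-inactivating lentiviral expression plasmid built on the pLX_TRC317 backbone, carrying a human CREB3L2 (BBF2H7) open reading frame for overexpression in mammalian cells. It is one member of a barcoded transcription factor ORF collection. In bacteria it is maintained through a high-copy ColE1/pUC-type origin and ampicillin resistance (AmpR with its own promoter). An f1 origin and remnants of a lac/lacZα cloning region flanked by T7 and T3 promoters are also present in the backbone. The depositor warns that the plasmid can recombine.

The viral genome is transcribed from an RSV promoter fused to a truncated HIV-1 5' LTR. It contains the Ψ packaging signal with a gag fragment, the RRE for Rev-dependent nuclear export, a cPPT/CTS, WPRE to enhance transcript expression, and a ΔU3 3' LTR that inactivates LTR promoter activity after integration, followed by an SV40 poly(A) signal. Within this unit, an SV40 early promoter/origin region precedes a puromycin N-acetyltransferase gene for selecting transduced cells, and a separate EF-1α promoter drives the CREB3L2 ORF.

The catalogued insert is 848 bp and corresponds to a specific short transcript isoform. The annotation matches only about 580 bp of it to the reference CREB3L2 protein, a membrane-tethered factor of the ER stress response that is activated by proteolytic cleavage. The record says each ORF carries a unique 24-bp barcode, which is not annotated in the feature table. The barcode allows the transcription factor to be identified in pooled overexpression screens, such as those for directed differentiation.
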