Features (pLannotate 1.2.2; 31 found; start..end, strand, type, name):
      5..231     +  promoter       RSV promoter: Rous sarcoma virus enhancer/promoter
    232..412     +  LTR            5' LTR (truncated): truncated 5' long terminal repeat (LTR) from HIV-1
    459..584     +  misc_feature   HIV-1 Ψ: packaging signal of human immunodeficiency virus type 1
    568..931     +  CDS            HIV-1 gag (fragment): gag protein from human immunodeficiency virus 1; gag
   1077..1310    +  misc_feature   RRE: The Rev response element (RRE) of HIV-1 allows for Rev-dependent mRNA export from the nucleus to the cytoplasm.
   1687..1713    +  CDS            Rev (fragment): human immunodeficiency virus 1 (HIV-1) Rev protein; rev; enhances nuclear export of unspliced and incompletely spliced viral mRNAs
   1720..1743    +  promoter       SV40 promoter (fragment): SV40 early promoter
   1744..1815    +  promoter       SV40 promoter (fragment): SV40 enhancer and early promoter
   1839..1974    +  rep_origin     SV40 ori: SV40 origin of replication
   2020..2616    +  CDS            PuroR (fragment): puromycin N-acetyltransferase; pac from Streptomyces; confers resistance to puromycin
   2665..2782    +  misc_feature   cPPT/CTS: central polypurine tract and central termination sequence of HIV-1
   2847..2913    +  CDS            small t antigen (fragment): SV40 (simian virus 40) small t antigen
   2920..4098    +  promoter       EF-1α promoter: strong constitutive promoter for human elongation factor EF-1α
   4115..4696    +  CDS            CREB3L2 (fragment): CR3L2_HUMAN - Also known as BBF2H7. Experimental evidence at protein level: Swiss-Prot protein existence level 1. Transcription factor involved in unfolded protein response (UPR). In the absence of endoplasmic reticulum (ER) stress, inserted into ER membranes, with N-terminal DNA-binding and transcription activation domains oriented toward the cytosolic face of the membrane. In response to ER stress, transported to the Golgi, where it is cleaved in a site-specific manner by resident proteases S1P/MBTPS1 and S2P/MBTPS2. The released N-terminal cytosolic domain is translocated to the nucleus to
   4874..4927    +  promoter       U6 promoter (fragment): RNA polymerase III promoter for human U6 snRNA
   4969..5557    +  misc_feature   WPRE: woodchuck hepatitis virus posttranscriptional regulatory element
   5608..5627    +  misc_feature   cPPT/CTS (fragment): central polypurine tract and central termination sequence of HIV-1
   5629..5862    +  LTR            3' LTR (ΔU3): self-inactivating 3' long terminal repeat (LTR) from HIV-1
   5940..6061    +  polyA_signal   SV40 poly(A) signal: SV40 polyadenylation signal
   6101..6236    +  rep_origin     SV40 ori: SV40 origin of replication
   6257..6275    -  promoter       T7 promoter: promoter for bacteriophage T7 RNA polymerase
   6283..6438    +  CDS            lacZα (fragment): LacZα fragment of β-galactosidase; lacZ fragment
   6443..6871    +  rep_origin     f1 ori (sequence partly withheld): f1 bacteriophage origin of replication; arrow indicates direction of (+) strand synthesis
   6924..7028    +  promoter       AmpR promoter: bla
   7029..7889    +  CDS            AmpR: β-lactamase; bla; confers resistance to ampicillin, carbenicillin, and related antibiotics
   8060..8648    +  rep_origin     ori: high-copy-number ColE1/pMB1/pBR322/pUC origin of replication
   8831..8923    +  CDS            lacI (fragment): lac repressor; lacI; The lac repressor binds to the lac operator to inhibit transcription in E. coli. This inhibition can be relieved by adding lactose or isopropyl-β-D-thiogalactopyranoside (IPTG).
   8936..8957    +  protein_bind   CAP binding site: CAP binding activates transcription in the presence of cAMP. E. coli catabolite activator protein
   8972..9002    +  promoter       lac promoter: promoter for the E. coli lac operon
   9010..9026    +  protein_bind   lac operator: The lac repressor binds to the lac operator to inhibit transcription in E. coli. This inhibition can be relieved by adding lactose or isopropyl-β-D-thiogalactopyranoside (IPTG). lac repressor encoded by lacI
   9071..9089    +  promoter       T3 promoter: promoter for bacteriophage T3 RNA polymerase
>Addgene plasmid #141969 | TFORF2208 | addgene full sequence | sequence record 395878 | Addgene NGS Result
TTAATGTAGTCTTATGCAATACTCTTGTAGTCTTGCAACATGGTAACGATGAGTTAGCAACATGCCTTAC
AAGGAGAGAAAAAGCACCGTGCATGCCGATTGGTGGAAGTAAGGTGGTACGATCGTGCCTTATTAGGAAG
GCAACAGACGGGTCTGACATGGATTGGACGAACCACTGAATTGCCGCATTGCAGAGATATTGTATTTAAG
TGCCTAGCTCGATACATAAACGGGTCTCTCTGGTTAGACCAGATCTGAGCCTGGGAGCTCTCTGGCTAAC
TAGGGAACCCACTGCTTAAGCCTCAATAAAGCTTGCCTTGAGTGCTTCAAGTAGTGTGTGCCCGTCTGTT
GTGTGACTCTGGTAACTAGAGATCCCTCAGACCCTTTTAGTCAGTGTGGAAAATCTCTAGCAGTGGCGCC
CGAACAGGGACTTGAAAGCGAAAGGGAAACCAGAGGAGCTCTCTCGACGCAGGACTCGGCTTGCTGAAGC
GCGCACGGCAAGAGGCGAGGGGCGGCGACTGGTGAGTACGCCAAAAATTTTGACTAGCGGAGGCTAGAAG
GAGAGAGATGGGTGCGAGAGCGTCAGTATTAAGCGGGGGAGAATTAGATCGCGATGGGAAAAAATTCGGT
TAAGGCCAGGGGGAAAGAAAAAATATAAATTAAAACATATAGTATGGGCAAGCAGGGAGCTAGAACGATT
CGCAGTTAATCCTGGCCTGTTAGAAACATCAGAAGGCTGTAGACAAATACTGGGACAGCTACAACCATCC
CTTCAGACAGGATCAGAAGAACTTAGATCATTATATAATACAGTAGCAACCCTCTATTGTGTGCATCAAA
GGATAGAGATAAAAGACACCAAGGAAGCTTTAGACAAGATAGAGGAAGAGCAAAACAAAAGTAAGACCAC
CGCACAGCAAGCGGCCGCTGATCTTCAGACCTGGAGGAGGAGATATGAGGGACAATTGGAGAAGTGAATT
ATATAAATATAAAGTAGTAAAAATTGAACCATTAGGAGTAGCACCCACCAAGGCAAAGAGAAGAGTGGTG
CAGAGAGAAAAAAGAGCAGTGGGAATAGGAGCTTTGTTCCTTGGGTTCTTGGGAGCAGCAGGAAGCACTA
TGGGCGCAGCGTCAATGACGCTGACGGTACAGGCCAGACAATTATTGTCTGGTATAGTGCAGCAGCAGAA
CAATTTGCTGAGGGCTATTGAGGCGCAACAGCATCTGTTGCAACTCACAGTCTGGGGCATCAAGCAGCTC
CAGGCAAGAATCCTGGCTGTGGAAAGATACCTAAAGGATCAACAGCTCCTGGGGATTTGGGGTTGCTCTG
GAAAACTCATTTGCACCACTGCTGTGCCTTGGAATGCTAGTTGGAGTAATAAATCTCTGGAACAGATTTG
GAATCACACGACCTGGATGGAGTGGGACAGAGAAATTAACAATTACACAAGCTTAATACACTCCTTAATT
GAAGAATCGCAAAACCAGCAAGAAAAGAATGAACAAGAATTATTGGAATTAGATAAATGGGCAAGTTTGT
GGAATTGGTTTAACATAACAAATTGGCTGTGGTATATAAAATTATTCATAATGATAGTAGGAGGCTTGGT
AGGTTTAAGAATAGTTTTTGCTGTACTTTCTATAGTGAATAGAGTTAGGCAGGGATATTCACCATTATCG
TTTCAGACCCACCTCCCAACCCCGAGGGGACCCATGCATTGCATCTCAATTAGTCAGCAACCAGGTGTGG
AAAGTCCCCAGGCTCCCCAGCAGGCAGAAGTATGCAAAGCATGCGTCTCAATTAGTCAGCAACCATAGTC
CCGCCCCTAACTCCGCCCATCCCGCCCCTAACTCCGCCCAGTTCCGCCCATTCTCCGCCCCATGGCTGAC
TAATTTTTTTTATTTATGCAGAGGCCGAGGCCGCCTCGGCCTCTGAGCTATTCCAGAAGTAGTGAGGAGG
CTTTTTTGGAGGCCTAGGCTTTTGCAAAAAGCTTTCTAGAGGTACCACCGGAGCTTACCATGACCGAGTA
CAAGCCCACGGTGCGCCTCGCCACCCGCGACGACGTCCCCAGGGCCGTACGCACCCTCGCCGCCGCGTTC
GCCGACTACCCCGCCACGCGCCACACCGTCGATCCGGACCGCCACATCGAGCGGGTCACCGAGCTGCAAG
AACTCTTCCTCACGCGCGTCGGGCTCGACATCGGCAAGGTGTGGGTCGCGGACGACGGCGCCGCCGTGGC
GGTCTGGACCACGCCGGAGAGCGTCGAAGCGGGGGCGGTGTTCGCCGAGATCGGCCCGCGCATGGCCGAG
TTGAGCGGTTCCCGGCTGGCCGCGCAGCAACAGATGGAAGGCCTCCTGGCGCCGCACCGGCCCAAGGAGC
CCGCGTGGTTCCTGGCCACCGTCGGCGTCTCGCCCGACCACCAGGGCAAGGGTCTGGGCAGCGCCGTCGT
GCTCCCCGGAGTGGAGGCGGCCGAGCGCGCCGGGGTGCCCGCCTTCCTGGAGACCTCCGCGCCCCGCAAC
CTCCCCTTCTACGAGCGGCTCGGCTTCACCGTCACCGCCGACGTCGAGGTGCCCGAAGGACCGCGCACCT
GGTGCATGACCCGCAAGCCCGGTGCCAGTTAACGAATTCTAGATCTTGAGACAAATGGCAGTATTCATCC
ACAATTTTAAAAGAAAAGGGGGGATTGGGGGGTACAGTGCAGGGGAAAGAATAGTAGACATAATAGCAAC
AGACATACAAACTAAAGAATTACAAAAACAAATTACAAAAATTCAAAATTTTCGGGTTTATTACAGGGAC
AGCAGAGATCCACTTTGGCGCCGGCTCGAGGCCTGCAGGTGCAAAGATGGATAAAGTTTTAAACAGAGAG
GAATCTTTGCAGCTAATGGACCTTCTAGGTCTTGAAAGGAGTGGGAATTGGCTCCGGTGCCCGTCAGTGG
GCAGAGCGCACATCGCCCACAGTCCCCGAGAAGTTGGGGGGAGGGGTCGGCAATTGAACCGGTGCCTAGA
GAAGGTGGCGCGGGGTAAACTGGGAAAGTGATGTCGTGTACTGGCTCCGCCTTTTTCCCGAGGGTGGGGG
AGAACCGTATATAAGTGCAGTAGTCGCCGTGAACGTTCTTTTTCGCAACGGGTTTGCCGCCAGAACACAG
GTAAGTGCCGTGTGTGGTTCCCGCGGGCCTGGCCTCTTTACGGGTTATGGCCCTTGCGTGCCTTGAATTA
CTTCCACCTGGCTGCAGTACGTGATTCTTGATCCCGAGCTTCGGGTTGGAAGTGGGTGGGAGAGTTCGAG
GCCTTGCGCTTAAGGAGCCCCTTCGCCTCGTGCTTGAGTTGAGGCCTGGCCTGGGCGCTGGGGCCGCCGC
GTGCGAATCTGGTGGCACCTTCGCGCCTGTCTCGCTGCTTTCGATAAGTCTCTAGCCATTTAAAATTTTT
GATGACCTGCTGCGACGCTTTTTTTCTGGCAAGATAGTCTTGTAAATGCGGGCCAAGATCTGCACACTGG
TATTTCGGTTTTTGGGGCCGCGGGCGGCGACGGGGCCCGTGCGTCCCAGCGCACATGTTCGGCGAGGCGG
GGCCTGCGAGCGCGGCCACCGAGAATCGGACGGGGGTAGTCTCAAGCTGGCCGGCCTGCTCTGGTGCCTG
GCCTCGCGCCGCCGTGTATCGCCCCGCCCTGGGCGGCAAGGCTGGCCCGGTCGGCACCAGTTGCGTGAGC
GGAAAGATGGCCGCTTCCCGGCCCTGCTGCAGGGAGCTCAAAATGGAGGACGCGGCGCTCGGGAGAGCGG
GCGGGTGAGTCACCCACACAAAGGAAAAGGGCCTTTCCGTCCTCAGCCGTCGCTTCATGTGACTCCACGG
AGTACCGGGCGCCGTCCAGGCACCTCGATTAGTTCTCGAGCTTTTGGAGTACGTCGTCTTTAGGTTGGGG
GGAGGGGTTTTATGCGATGGAGTTTCCCCACACTGAGTGGGTGGAGACTGAAGTTAGGCCAGCTTGGCAC
TTGATGTAATTCTCCTTGGAATTTGCCCTTTTTGAGTTTGGATCTTGGTTCATTCTCAAGCCTCAGACAG
TGGTTCAAAGTTTTTTTCTTCCATTTCAGGTGTCGTGAGGCTAGCACCGCCACCATGGAGGTGCTGGAGA
GCGGGGAGCAGGGCGTGCTGCAGTGGGACCGCAAGCTGAGCGAGCTGTCAGAGCCCGGGGACGGCGAGGC
CCTCATGTACCACACGCACTTCTCAGAACTTCTGGATGAGTTTTCCCAGAACGTCTTGGGTCAGCTCCTG
AATGATCCTTTCCTCTCAGAGAAGAGTGTGTCAATGGAGGTGGAACCTTCCCCGACGTCCCCGGCGCCTC
TCATCCAGGCTGAGCACAGCTACTCCCTGTGCGAGGAGCCTCGGGCCCAGTCGCCCTTCACCCACATTAC
CACCAGTGACAGCTTCAATGACGATGAGGTGGAAAGTGAGAAATGGTACCTGTCTACAGACTTCCCTTCA
ACATCCATCAAGACAGAGCCAGTTACAGACGAACCACCCCCAGGACTCGTTCCGTCTGTCACTCTGACCA
TCACAGCCATCTCCACCCCGTTGGAAAAGGAGGAACCTCCTCTGGAAATGAACACTGGGGTTGATTCCTC
GTGCCAGACCATTATTCCTAAAATTAAGCTGGAGCCTCATGAAGTGGATCAGTTTCTAAACTTCTCTCCT
AAAGAAGGTCTGTCTGCCCTCCCTGTGTCCCTTTGGGTTATGGATATGGTCTCTGGGTCTACAGAGAGGG
AATATGGCGAGAGAGCTGGGATGAGTTTGTACCACAGATGTTGTAGCTGGCTTTATGAAATAGCTCTGTT
CTTAAAAAATAAAAATTTTGCTTCCAAATAGTAATGAACTAGTCCGTAACTTGAAAGTATTTCGATTTCT
TGGCTTTATATATCTTGTGGAAAGGACGACGGAGTGCCAATCGGGTTAGAGTTACGCGTTAAGTCGACAA
TCAACCTCTGGATTACAAAATTTGTGAAAGATTGACTGGTATTCTTAACTATGTTGCTCCTTTTACGCTA
TGTGGATACGCTGCTTTAATGCCTTTGTATCATGCTATTGCTTCCCGTATGGCTTTCATTTTCTCCTCCT
TGTATAAATCCTGGTTGCTGTCTCTTTATGAGGAGTTGTGGCCCGTTGTCAGGCAACGTGGCGTGGTGTG
CACTGTGTTTGCTGACGCAACCCCCACTGGTTGGGGCATTGCCACCACCTGTCAGCTCCTTTCCGGGACT
TTCGCTTTCCCCCTCCCTATTGCCACGGCGGAACTCATCGCCGCCTGCCTTGCCCGCTGCTGGACAGGGG
CTCGGCTGTTGGGCACTGACAATTCCGTGGTGTTGTCGGGGAAATCATCGTCCTTTCCTTGGCTGCTCGC
CTGTGTTGCCACCTGGATTCTGCGCGGGACGTCCTTCTGCTACGTCCCTTCGGCCCTCAATCCAGCGGAC
CTTCCTTCCCGCGGCCTGCTGCCGGCTCTGCGGCCTCTTCCGCGTCTTCGCCTTCGCCCTCAGACGAGTC
GGATCTCCCTTTGGGCCGCCTCCCCGCGTCGACTTTAAGACCAATGACTTACAAGGCAGCTGTAGATCTT
AGCCACTTTTTAAAAGAAAAGGGGGGACTGGAAGGGCTAATTCACTCCCAACGAAGACAAGATCTGCTTT
TTGCTTGTACTGGGTCTCTCTGGTTAGACCAGATCTGAGCCTGGGAGCTCTCTGGCTAACTAGGGAACCC
ACTGCTTAAGCCTCAATAAAGCTTGCCTTGAGTGCTTCAAGTAGTGTGTGCCCGTCTGTTGTGTGACTCT
GGTAACTAGAGATCCCTCAGACCCTTTTAGTCAGTGTGGAAAATCTCTAGCAGTACGTATAGTAGTTCAT
GTCATCTTATTATTCAGTATTTATAACTTGCAAAGAAATGAATATCAGAGAGTGAGAGGAACTTGTTTAT
TGCAGCTTATAATGGTTACAAATAAAGCAATAGCATCACAAATTTCACAAATAAAGCATTTTTTTCACTG
CATTCTAGTTGTGGTTTGTCCAAACTCATCAATGTATCTTATCATGTCTGGCTCTAGCTATCCCGCCCCT
AACTCCGCCCATCCCGCCCCTAACTCCGCCCAGTTCCGCCCATTCTCCGCCCCATGGCTGACTAATTTTT
TTTATTTATGCAGAGGCCGAGGCCGCCTCGGCCTCTGAGCTATTCCAGAAGTAGTGAGGAGGCTTTTTTG
GAGGCCTAGGGACGTACCCAATTCGCCCTATAGTGAGTCGTATTACGCGCGCTCACTGGCCGTCGTTTTA
CAACGTCGTGACTGGGAAAACCCTGGCGTTACCCAACTTAATCGCCTTGCAGCACATCCCCCTTTCGCCA
GCTGGCGTAATAGCGAAGAGGCCCGCACCGATCGCCCTTCCCAACAGTTGCGCAGCCTGAATGGCGAATG
GG
[124 nt withheld, positions 6443-6566]
C
[91 nt withheld, positions 6568-6658]
A
[49 nt withheld, positions 6660-6708]
CCTTTGACGTTGGAGTCCACGTTCTTT
[37 nt withheld, positions 6736-6772]
ACCCTATCTCGGTCTATTCTTTTGATTTATAAGGGATTTTGCCGATTTCGGCCTATTGGTTAAAAAATGA
GCTGATTTAACAAAAATTTAACGCGAATTTTAACAAAATATTAACGCTTACAATTTAGGTGGCACTTTTC
GGGGAAATGTGCGCGGAACCCCTATTTGTTTATTTTTCTAAATACATTCAAATATGTATCCGCTCATGAG
ACAATAACCCTGATAAATGCTTCAATAATATTGAAAAAGGAAGAGTATGAGTATTCAACATTTCCGTGTC
GCCCTTATTCCCTTTTTTGCGGCATTTTGCCTTCCTGTTTTTGCTCACCCAGAAACGCTGGTGAAAGTAA
AAGATGCTGAAGATCAGTTGGGTGCACGAGTGGGTTACATCGAACTGGATCTCAACAGCGGTAAGATCCT
TGAGAGTTTTCGCCCCGAAGAACGTTTTCCAATGATGAGCACTTTTAAAGTTCTGCTATGTGGCGCGGTA
TTATCCCGTATTGACGCCGGGCAAGAGCAACTCGGTCGCCGCATACACTATTCTCAGAATGACTTGGTTG
AGTACTCACCAGTCACAGAAAAGCATCTTACGGATGGCATGACAGTAAGAGAATTATGCAGTGCTGCCAT
AACCATGAGTGATAACACTGCGGCCAACTTACTTCTGACAACGATCGGAGGACCGAAGGAGCTAACCGCT
TTTTTGCACAACATGGGGGATCATGTAACTCGCCTTGATCGTTGGGAACCGGAGCTGAATGAAGCCATAC
CAAACGACGAGCGTGACACCACGATGCCTGTAGCAATGGCAACAACGTTGCGCAAACTATTAACTGGCGA
ACTACTTACTCTAGCTTCCCGGCAACAATTAATAGACTGGATGGAGGCGGATAAAGTTGCAGGACCACTT
CTGCGCTCGGCCCTTCCGGCTGGCTGGTTTATTGCTGATAAATCTGGAGCCGGTGAGCGTGGGTCTCGCG
GTATCATTGCAGCACTGGGGCCAGATGGTAAGCCCTCCCGTATCGTAGTTATCTACACGACGGGGAGTCA
GGCAACTATGGATGAACGAAATAGACAGATCGCTGAGATAGGTGCCTCACTGATTAAGCATTGGTAACTG
TCAGACCAAGTTTACTCATATATACTTTAGATTGATTTAAAACTTCATTTTTAATTTAAAAGGATCTAGG
TGAAGATCCTTTTTGATAATCTCATGACCAAAATCCCTTAACGTGAGTTTTCGTTCCACTGAGCGTCAGA
CCCCGTAGAAAAGATCAAAGGATCTTCTTGAGATCCTTTTTTTCTGCGCGTAATCTGCTGCTTGCAAACA
AAAAAACCACCGCTACCAGCGGTGGTTTGTTTGCCGGATCAAGAGCTACCAACTCTTTTTCCGAAGGTAA
CTGGCTTCAGCAGAGCGCAGATACCAAATACTGTTCTTCTAGTGTAGCCGTAGTTAGGCCACCACTTCAA
GAACTCTGTAGCACCGCCTACATACCTCGCTCTGCTAATCCTGTTACCAGTGGCTGCTGCCAGTGGCGAT
AAGTCGTGTCTTACCGGGTTGGACTCAAGACGATAGTTACCGGATAAGGCGCAGCGGTCGGGCTGAACGG
GGGGTTCGTGCACACAGCCCAGCTTGGAGCGAACGACCTACACCGAACTGAGATACCTACAGCGTGAGCT
ATGAGAAAGCGCCACGCTTCCCGAAGGGAGAAAGGCGGACAGGTATCCGGTAAGCGGCAGGGTCGGAACA
GGAGAGCGCACGAGGGAGCTTCCAGGGGGAAACGCCTGGTATCTTTATAGTCCTGTCGGGTTTCGCCACC
TCTGACTTGAGCGTCGATTTTTGTGATGCTCGTCAGGGGGGCGGAGCCTATGGAAAAACGCCAGCAACGC
GGCCTTTTTACGGTTCCTGGCCTTTTGCTGGCCTTTTGCTCACATGTTCTTTCCTGCGTTATCCCCTGAT
TCTGTGGATAACCGTATTACCGCCTTTGAGTGAGCTGATACCGCTCGCCGCAGCCGAACGACCGAGCGCA
GCGAGTCAGTGAGCGAGGAAGCGGAAGAGCGCCCAATACGCAAACCGCCTCTCCCCGCGCGTTGGCCGAT
TCATTAATGCAGCTGGCACGACAGGTTTCCCGACTGGAAAGCGGGCAGTGAGCGCAACGCAATTAATGTG
AGTTAGCTCACTCATTAGGCACCCCAGGCTTTACACTTTATGCTTCCGGCTCGTATGTTGTGTGGAATTG
TGAGCGGATAACAATTTCACACAGGAAACAGCTATGACCATGATTACGCCAAGCGCGCAATTAACCCTCA
CTAAAGGGAACAAAAGCTGGAGCTGCAAGC
