>Addgene plasmid #141969 | TFORF2208 | depositor partial sequence | sequence record 278044 | Insert
ACCGCCACCATGGAGGTGCTGGAGAGCGGGGAGCAGGGCGTGCTGCAGTGGGACCGCAAGCTGAGCGAGC
TGTCAGAGCCCGGGGACGGCGAGGCCCTCATGTACCACACGCACTTCTCAGAACTTCTGGATGAGTTTTC
CCAGAACGTCTTGGGTCAGCTCCTGAATGATCCTTTCCTCTCAGAGAAGAGTGTGTCAATGGAGGTGGAA
CCTTCCCCGACGTCCCCGGCGCCTCTCATCCAGGCTGAGCACAGCTACTCCCTGTGCGAGGAGCCTCGGG
CCCAGTCGCCCTTCACCCACATTACCACCAGTGACAGCTTCAATGACGATGAGGTGGAAAGTGAGAAATG
GTACCTGTCTACAGACTTCCCTTCAACATCCATCAAGACAGAGCCAGTTACAGACGAACCACCCCCAGGA
CTCGTTCCGTCTGTCACTCTGACCATCACAGCCATCTCCACCCCGTTGGAAAAGGAGGAACCTCCTCTGG
AAATGAACACTGGGGTTGATTCCTCGTGCCAGACCATTATTCCTAAAATTAAGCTGGAGCCTCATGAAGT
GGATCAGTTTCTAAACTTCTCTCCTAAAGAAGGTCTGTCTGCCCTCCCTGTGTCCCTTTGGGTTATGGAT
ATGGTCTCTGGGTCTACAGAGAGGGAATATGGCGAGAGAGCTGGGATGAGTTTGTACCACAGATGTTGTA
GCTGGCTTTATGAAATAGCTCTGTTCTTAAAAAATAAAAATTTTGCTTCCAAATAGTAATGAACTAGTCC
GTAACTTGAAAGTATTTCGATTTCTTGGCTTTATATATCTTGTGGAAAGGACGACGGAGTGCCAATCGGG
TTAGAGTT
