>Addgene plasmid #141969 | TFORF2208 | depositor partial sequence | sequence record 278045 | Barcode
CGGAGTGCCAATCGGGTTAGAGTT
